>Addgene plasmid #235835 | pME_Cp_0_3_007_psbA_5'UTR_Cr | addgene full sequence | sequence record 471442 | Addgene NGS Result
GCGTTTTTCCACAGGCTCCGCCCCCCTGACGAGCATCACAAAAATCGACGCTCAAGTCAGAGGTGGCGAA
ACCCGACAGGACTATAAAGATACCAGGCGTTTCCCCCTGGAAGCTCCCTCGTGCGCTCTCCTGTTCCGAC
CCTGCCGCTTACCGGATACCTGTCCGCCTTTCTCCCTTCGGGAAGCGTGGCGCTTTCTCATAGCTCACGC
TGTAGGTATCTCAGTTCGGTGTAGGTCGTTCGCTCCAAGCTGGGCTGTGTGCACGAACCCCCCGTTCAGC
CCGACCGCTGCGCCTTATCCGGTAACTATCGTCTTGAGTCCAACCCGGTAAGACACGACTTATCGCCACT
GGCAGCAGCCACTGGTAACAGGATTAGCAGAGCGAGGTATGTAGGCGGTGCTACAGAGTTCTTGAAGTGG
TGGCCTAACTACGGCTACACTAGAAGAACAGTATTTGGTATCTGCGCTCTGCTGAAGCCAGTTACCTTCG
GAAAAAGAGTTGGTAGCTCTTGATCCGGCAAACAAACCACCGCTGGTAGCGGTGGTTTTTTTGTTTGCAA
GCAGCAGATTACGCGCAGAAAAAAAGGATCTCAAGAAGATCCTTTGATCTTTTCTACGGGGTCTGACGCT
CAGTGGAACGAAAACTCACGTTAAGGGATTTTGGTCATGAGATTATCAAAAAGGATCTTCACCTAGATCC
TTTTAAATTAAAAATGAAGTTTTAAATCAATCTAAAGTATATATGAGTAAACTTGGTCTGACAGCTCGAG
GCTTGGATTCTCACCAATAAAAAACGCCCGGCGGCAACCGAGCGTTCTGAACAAATCCAGATGGAGTTCT
GAGGTCATTACTGGATCTATCAACAGGAGTCCAAGCGAGCTCGATATCAAATTACGCCCCGCCCTGCCAC
TCGTCGCAGTACTGTTGTAATTCATTAAGCATTCTGCCGACATGGAAGCCATCACAAACGGCATGATGAA
CCTGAATCGCCAGCGGCATCAGCACCTTGTCGCCTTGCGTATAATATTTGCCCATGGTGAAAACGGGGGC
GAAGAAGTTGTCCATATTGGCCACGTTTAAATCAAAACTGGTGAAACTCACCCAGGGATTGGCTGATACG
AAAAACATATTCTCAATAAACCCTTTAGGGAAATAGGCCAGGTTTTCACCGTAACACGCCACATCTTGCG
AATATATGTGTAGAAACTGCCGGAAATCGTCGTGGTATTCACTCCAGAGTGATGAAAACGTTTCAGTTTG
CTCATGGAAAACGGTGTAACAAGGGTGAACACTATCCCATATCACCAGCTCACCGTCTTTCATTGCCATA
CGAAATTCCGGATGAGCATTCATCAGGCGGGCAAGAATGTGAATAAAGGCCGGATAAAACTTGTGCTTAT
TTTTCTTTACGGTCTTTAAAAAGGCCGTAATATCCAGCTGAACGGTCTGGTTATAGGTACATTGAGCAAC
TGACTGAAATGCCTCAAAATGTTCTTTACGATGCCATTGGGATATATCAACGGTGGTATATCCAGTGATT
TTTTTCTCCATTTTAGCTTCCTTAGCTCCTGAAAATCTCGATAACTCAAAAAATACGCCCGGTAGTGATC
TTATTTCATTATGGTGAAAGTTGGAACCTCTTACGTGCCCGATCAACTCGAGTGCCACCTGACGTCTAAG
AAACCATTATTATCATGACATTAACCTATAAAAATAGGCGTATCACGAGGCAGAATTTCAGATAAAAAAA
ATCCTTAGCTTTCGCTAAGGATGATTTCTGGAATTCGCGGCCGCTTCTAGAGCGATGAGTGGTCTCGTAC
TACCATGCTTTTAATAGAAGCTTGAATTTATAAATTAAAATATTTTTACAATATTTTACGGAGAAATTAA
AACTTTAAAAAAATTAACATAATGTGAGACCACTCATCGCGACTAGTAGCGGCCGCTGCAGTCCGGCAAA
AAAGGGCAAGGTGTCACCACCCTGCCCTTTTTCTTTAAAACCGAAAAGATTACTTCGCGTTATGCAGGCT
TCCTCGCTCACTGACTCGCTGCGCTCGGTCGTTCGGCTGCGGCGAGCGGTATCAGCTCACTCAAAGGCGG
TAATACGGTTATCCACAGAATCAGGGGATAACGCAGGAAAGAACATGTGAGCAAAAGGCCAGCAAAAGGC
CAGGAACCGTAAAAAGGCCGCGTTGCTG
Features (pLannotate 1.2.2; 10 found; start..end, strand, type, name):
      6..594     -  rep_origin     ori: high-copy-number ColE1/pMB1/pBR322/pUC origin of replication
    777..871     -  terminator     lambda t0 terminator: transcription terminator from phage lambda
    895..1551    -  CDS            cat: CAT_ECOLX - Experimental evidence at protein level: Swiss-Prot protein existence level 1. This enzyme is an effector of chloramphenicol resistance in bacteria. From Escherichia coli. This protein is used as a marker in many commonly used cloning vectors, such as pACYC184.
   1552..1649    -  promoter       cat promoter: promoter of the E. coli cat gene encoding chloramphenicol acetyltransferase
   1735..1778    -  terminator     bacterial terminator: putative bacterial transcription terminator
   1781..1802    +  misc_feature   BioBrick prefix: BioBrick prefix for parts that do not start with "ATG"
   1848..1863    -  intron         IV2 intron (fragment): modified second intron of the potato ST-LS1 gene (Vancanneyt et al., 1990)
   1932..1951    +  misc_feature   BioBrick suffix: universal suffix for all parts
   1952..2009    +  terminator     his operon terminator: This putative transcriptin terminator from the E. coli his operon has a 2-bp deletion introduced during synthesis. Its efficiency has not been determined.
   2028..2156    -  rep_origin     RSF ori (fragment): Plasmids containing the RSF 1030 origin of replication can be propagated in E. coli cells that contain additional plasmids with compatible origins.
