[The description below was written by a language model from this plasmid's Addgene catalogue record and pLannotate feature annotations shown in this document.]
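Description:
pME_Cp_0_3_007_psbA_5'UTR_Cr is a small (about 2.2 kb) synthetic-biology part plasmid that stores the 5' untranslated region of the Chlamydomonas reinhardtii chloroplast gene psbA as a reusable cloning module. It belongs to a modular toolkit for engineering the Chlamydomonas chloroplast. The 97 bp unmutated insert was placed into the pME_Cp_UAV_GFP backbone using BsaI, a type IIS enzyme typical of Golden Gate-style assembly, and the sites used for insertion were destroyed in the process. The backbone name suggests a universal acceptor vector with a GFP dropout cassette that the part replaces, though the record does not state this explicitly.

The plasmid is maintained in E. coli through a high-copy ColE1/pUC-type origin and is selected with chloramphenicol. Resistance comes from a cat gene driven by its native promoter and followed by the lambda t0 terminator. The part position lies between BioBrick prefix and suffix sequences and is insulated from the rest of the vector by a putative bacterial terminator upstream and a his operon terminator downstream. The automated annotation does not label the psbA 5'UTR itself. Its short hits to a potato IV2 intron fragment within the insert region and to an RSF origin fragment are probably incidental sequence similarities rather than functional elements.

The plasmid carries no promoter, coding sequence or chloroplast selection marker of its own, so it is not an expression construct. It serves as a source of the psbA 5'UTR, a regulatory leader that would be combined with promoter, coding and 3'UTR parts to build chloroplast transgene cassettes.
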