Addgene plasmid #235835: pME_Cp_0_3_007_psbA_5'UTR_Cr
Purpose: psbA 5'UTR Chlamydomonas reinhardtii
Depositing lab: Tobias Erb. Depositing organization: Max Planck Institute for Terrestrial Microbiology. Publication: A modular high-throughput approach for advancing synthetic biology in the chloroplast of Chlamydomonas. Inckemann RM, Chotel T, Burgis M, Brinkmann CK, Andreas L, Baumann J, Sharma P, Klose M, Barrett J, Ries F, Paczia N, Glatter T, Mackinder LCM, Willmund F, Erb TJ. Nat Plants. 2025 Nov;11(11):2332-2349. doi: 10.1038/s41477-025-02126-2. Epub 2025 Nov 3. PubMed 41184475.
Backbone
  Vector backbone: pME_Cp_UAV_GFP
  Backbone size w/o insert (bp): 2101
  Vector type: Synthetic Biology
Growth in bacteria
  Bacterial resistance: Chloramphenicol, 25 μg/mL
  Growth temperature: 37°C
  Growth strain: DH5alpha
  Copy number: High Copy
Gene/Insert
  Gene/Insert name: psbA 5'UTR
  Species: Chlamydomonas reinhardtii
  Insert size (bp): 97
  Mutation: none
  Cloning method: Restriction Enzyme; 5′ cloning site BsaI (destroyed during cloning); 3′ cloning site BsaI (destroyed during cloning)
  Sequencing primers: 5′ CGTATCACGAGGCAGAATTTC; 3′ CCTGCATAACGCGAAGTAATC
Terms and licenses: Academic/Nonprofit Terms; Industry Terms: Not Available to Industry
Depositor comments: Please visit https://doi.org/10.1101/2024.05.08.593163 for bioRxiv preprint.
How to cite: pME_Cp_0_3_007_psbA_5'UTR_Cr was a gift from Tobias Erb (Addgene plasmid # 235835 ; http://n2t.net/addgene:235835 ; RRID:Addgene_235835)
